Addgene plasmid #159473: pET15-EF1n_mFAP2b
Purpose: Encodes for EF1n_mFAP2b with an N-terminal 6xHis tag, thrombin epitope, and TEV epitope. Expression is controlled by the T7 promoter with E. coli codon optimization.
Depositing lab: David Baker.
Backbone
  Vector backbone: pET15
  Vector type: Bacterial Expression
Growth in bacteria
  Bacterial resistance: Ampicillin, 100 μg/mL
  Growth temperature: 37°C
  Growth strain: DH5alpha
  Copy number: High Copy
Gene/Insert
  Gene/Insert name: EF1n_mFAP2b
  Species: E. coli
  Tag / fusion protein: 6xHis-thrombin-TEV (N terminal on backbone)
  Cloning method: Gibson Cloning
Terms and licenses: Academic/Nonprofit Terms; Industry Terms: Not Available to Industry
How to cite: pET15-EF1n_mFAP2b was a gift from David Baker (Addgene plasmid # 159473 ; http://n2t.net/addgene:159473 ; RRID:Addgene_159473)
