[The description below was written by a language model from this plasmid's Addgene catalogue record and pLannotate feature annotations shown in this document.]
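Description:
pET15-EF1n_mFAP2b is a 6,125 nt bacterial expression plasmid built on the pET15 backbone for producing the protein EF1n_mFAP2b in E. coli. It replicates from a ColE1/pBR322-type origin and retains the pBR322-derived bom site and rop gene. The catalogue lists it as high copy, although Rop normally moderates copy number. Selection is by ampicillin through the bla (AmpR) gene and its own promoter. Several fragments of the tetracycline efflux gene and its promoter are also annotated. These are non-functional remnants of the pBR322 ancestry, not a second usable marker.

The expression cassette follows the standard pET layout. A T7 promoter is immediately followed by a lac operator, then the phage T7 gene 10 ribosome binding site, the open reading frame and the T7 terminator. The plasmid also carries lacI under its native promoter, so the repressor keeps the cassette silent until lactose or IPTG is added. Transcription requires a host that supplies T7 RNA polymerase. The coding sequence is codon-optimised for E. coli, was inserted by Gibson assembly, and begins with a backbone-encoded 6xHis tag, a thrombin cleavage site and a TEV protease site. This arrangement allows metal-affinity purification followed by proteolytic removal of the tag.

The automated annotation picks up the His tag (labelled as a capTEV fragment) and the thrombin site, but it does not annotate the EF1n_mFAP2b insert itself. The insert presumably occupies the unannotated stretch upstream of the terminator. The short "SET1" match just before the terminator is probably a partial similarity hit rather than a deliberate solubility tag. The record does not describe the function of EF1n_mFAP2b, only that the plasmid is meant for its recombinant expression.
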