Features (pLannotate 1.2.2; 20 found; start..end, strand, type, name):
      1..19      +  promoter       T7 promoter: promoter for bacteriophage T7 RNA polymerase
     20..44      +  protein_bind   lac operator: The lac repressor binds to the lac operator to inhibit transcription in E. coli. This inhibition can be relieved by adding lactose or isopropyl-β-D-thiogalactopyranoside (IPTG). lac repressor encoded by lacI
     59..81      +  RBS            RBS: efficient ribosome binding site from bacteriophage T7 gene 10 (Olins and Rangwala, 1989)
    100..117     +  CDS            capTEV™ (fragment): composite tag for in vivo biotinylation, TEV protease cleavage, and 6xHis tagging
    127..144     +  CDS            thrombin site: thrombin recognition and cleavage site
    584..633     +  CDS            SET1 (fragment): solubility-enhancement tag derived from T7 phage gene 10B
    641..688     +  terminator     T7 terminator: transcription terminator for bacteriophage T7 RNA polymerase
    711..815     -  CDS            TcR (fragment): tetracycline efflux protein; tet; confers resistance to tetracycline
    863..891     -  promoter       tet promoter: E. coli promoter for tetracycline efflux protein gene
   1004..1108    +  promoter       AmpR promoter: bla
   1109..1969    +  CDS            AmpR: β-lactamase; bla; confers resistance to ampicillin, carbenicillin, and related antibiotics
   2140..2728    +  rep_origin     ori: high-copy-number ColE1/pMB1/pBR322/pUC origin of replication
   2914..3053    -  misc_feature   bom: basis of mobility region from pBR322
   3155..3346    -  CDS            rop: Rop protein, which maintains plasmids at low copy number; rop
   3363..3743    +  CDS            YPB1_ECOLX: Protein predicted: Swiss-Prot protein existence level 4. From Escherichia coli.
   3985..4609    -  CDS            TcR (fragment): tetracycline efflux protein; tet; confers resistance to tetracycline
   4624..4645    -  protein_bind   CAP binding site: CAP binding activates transcription in the presence of cAMP. E. coli catabolite activator protein
   4658..5739    -  CDS            lacI: lac repressor; lacI; The lac repressor binds to the lac operator to inhibit transcription in E. coli. This inhibition can be relieved by adding lactose or isopropyl-β-D-thiogalactopyranoside (IPTG).
   5740..5817    -  promoter       lacI promoter: lacI
   5825..6104    -  CDS            TcR (fragment): tetracycline efflux protein; tet; confers resistance to tetracycline
>Addgene plasmid #159473 | pET15-EF1n_mFAP2b | addgene full sequence | sequence record 316660 | Addgene NGS Result
TAATACGACTCACTATAGGGGAATTGTGAGCGGATAACAATTCCCCTCTAGAAATAATTTTGTTTAACTT
TAAGAAGGAGATATACTATGGCTAGCAGCCATCATCATCATCATCATAGCAGCGGCCTGGTGCCGCGCGG
CAGCTCCATGAGCCGTGCGAGCGGCGAGAACCTGTACTTTCAGGGTTCGAGTATGAGCCGTGCGGCGCAG
CTCCTGCCGGGTACCTGGCAGGTGACCATGACCAACGAAGACGGTCAGACCTCCCAGGGCCAGTGGCACT
TCCAGCCGCGTTCTCCGTACACCATGGACATTGTTGCTCAGGGTACCATCTCTGACGGTCGTCCGATCGT
TGGTTACGGTAAAGCGACCGTTAAAACCCCGGACACCCTGGACATAGACATCACCTACCCGTCTCTGGGT
AACATCAAAGCTCAGGGTCAGATAACCATGGACTCTCCGACCCAGTTCAAATGGGACGCACATGTGGACA
AAGATGGTGACGGCTATATTTCCGCCGCCGAAGCAGCAGCTCAGACCAAAATTCTGACCGGTACCCTGCA
GCGTCAGGAATAATGAGGATCCGGCTGCTAACAAAGCCCGAAAGGAAGCTGAGTTGGCTGCTGCCACCGC
TGAGCAATAACTAGCATAACCCCTTGGGGCCTCTAAACGGGTCTTGAGGGGTTTTTTGCTGAAAGGAGGA
ACTATATCCGGATATCCCGCAAGAGGCCCGGCAGTACCGGCATAACCAAGCCTATGCCTACAGCATCCAG
GGTGACGGTGCCGAGGATGACGATGAGCGCATTGTTAGATTTCATACACGGTGCCTGACTGCGTTAGCAA
TTTAACTGTGATAAACTACCGCATTAAAGCTTATCGATGATAAGCTGTCAAACATGAGAATTCTTGAAGA
CGAAAGGGCCTCGTGATACGCCTATTTTTATAGGTTAATGTCATGATAATAATGGTTTCTTAGACGTCAG
GTGGCACTTTTCGGGGAAATGTGCGCGGAACCCCTATTTGTTTATTTTTCTAAATACATTCAAATATGTA
TCCGCTCATGAGACAATAACCCTGATAAATGCTTCAATAATATTGAAAAAGGAAGAGTATGAGTATTCAA
CATTTCCGTGTCGCCCTTATTCCCTTTTTTGCGGCATTTTGCCTTCCTGTTTTTGCTCACCCAGAAACGC
TGGTGAAAGTAAAAGATGCTGAAGATCAGTTGGGTGCACGAGTGGGTTACATCGAACTGGATCTCAACAG
CGGTAAGATCCTTGAGAGTTTTCGCCCCGAAGAACGTTTTCCAATGATGAGCACTTTTAAAGTTCTGCTA
TGTGGCGCGGTATTATCCCGTGTTGACGCCGGGCAAGAGCAACTCGGTCGCCGCATACACTATTCTCAGA
ATGACTTGGTTGAGTACTCACCAGTCACAGAAAAGCATCTTACGGATGGCATGACAGTAAGAGAATTATG
CAGTGCTGCCATAACCATGAGTGATAACACTGCGGCCAACTTACTTCTGACAACGATCGGAGGACCGAAG
GAGCTAACCGCTTTTTTGCACAACATGGGGGATCATGTAACTCGCCTTGATCGTTGGGAACCGGAGCTGA
ATGAAGCCATACCAAACGACGAGCGTGACACCACGATGCCTGCAGCAATGGCAACAACGTTGCGCAAACT
ATTAACTGGCGAACTACTTACTCTAGCTTCCCGGCAACAATTAATAGACTGGATGGAGGCGGATAAAGTT
GCAGGACCACTTCTGCGCTCGGCCCTTCCGGCTGGCTGGTTTATTGCTGATAAATCTGGAGCCGGTGAGC
GTGGGTCTCGCGGTATCATTGCAGCACTGGGGCCAGATGGTAAGCCCTCCCGTATCGTAGTTATCTACAC
GACGGGGAGTCAGGCAACTATGGATGAACGAAATAGACAGATCGCTGAGATAGGTGCCTCACTGATTAAG
CATTGGTAACTGTCAGACCAAGTTTACTCATATATACTTTAGATTGATTTAAAACTTCATTTTTAATTTA
AAAGGATCTAGGTGAAGATCCTTTTTGATAATCTCATGACCAAAATCCCTTAACGTGAGTTTTCGTTCCA
CTGAGCGTCAGACCCCGTAGAAAAGATCAAAGGATCTTCTTGAGATCCTTTTTTTCTGCGCGTAATCTGC
TGCTTGCAAACAAAAAAACCACCGCTACCAGCGGTGGTTTGTTTGCCGGATCAAGAGCTACCAACTCTTT
TTCCGAAGGTAACTGGCTTCAGCAGAGCGCAGATACCAAATACTGTCCTTCTAGTGTAGCCGTAGTTAGG
CCACCACTTCAAGAACTCTGTAGCACCGCCTACATACCTCGCTCTGCTAATCCTGTTACCAGTGGCTGCT
GCCAGTGGCGATAAGTCGTGTCTTACCGGGTTGGACTCAAGACGATAGTTACCGGATAAGGCGCAGCGGT
CGGGCTGAACGGGGGGTTCGTGCACACAGCCCAGCTTGGAGCGAACGACCTACACCGAACTGAGATACCT
ACAGCGTGAGCTATGAGAAAGCGCCACGCTTCCCGAAGGGAGAAAGGCGGACAGGTATCCGGTAAGCGGC
AGGGTCGGAACAGGAGAGCGCACGAGGGAGCTTCCAGGGGGAAACGCCTGGTATCTTTATAGTCCTGTCG
GGTTTCGCCACCTCTGACTTGAGCGTCGATTTTTGTGATGCTCGTCAGGGGGGCGGAGCCTATGGAAAAA
CGCCAGCAACGCGGCCTTTTTACGGTTCCTGGCCTTTTGCTGGCCTTTTGCTCACATGTTCTTTCCTGCG
TTATCCCCTGATTCTGTGGATAACCGTATTACCGCCTTTGAGTGAGCTGATACCGCTCGCCGCAGCCGAA
CGACCGAGCGCAGCGAGTCAGTGAGCGAGGAAGCGGAAGAGCGCCTGATGCGGTATTTTCTCCTTACGCA
TCTGTGCGGTATTTCACACCGCAATGGTGCACTCTCAGTACAATCTGCTCTGATGCCGCATAGTTAAGCC
AGTATACACTCCGCTATCGCTACGTGACTGGGTCATGGCTGCGCCCCGACACCCGCCAACACCCGCTGAC
GCGCCCTGACGGGCTTGTCTGCTCCCGGCATCCGCTTACAGACAAGCTGTGACCGTCTCCGGGAGCTGCA
TGTGTCAGAGGTTTTCACCGTCATCACCGAAACGCGCGAGGCAGCTGCGGTAAAGCTCATCAGCGTGGTC
GTGAAGCGATTCACAGATGTCTGCCTGTTCATCCGCGTCCAGCTCGTTGAGTTTCTCCAGAAGCGTTAAT
GTCTGGCTTCTGATAAAGCGGGCCATGTTAAGGGCGGTTTTTTCCTGTTTGGTCACTGATGCCTCCGTGT
AAGGGGGATTTCTGTTCATGGGGGTAATGATACCGATGAAACGAGAGAGGATGCTCACGATACGGGTTAC
TGATGATGAACATGCCCGGTTACTGGAACGTTGTGAGGGTAAACAACTGGCGGTATGGATGCGGCGGGAC
CAGAGAAAAATCACTCAGGGTCAATGCCAGCGCTTCGTTAATACAGATGTAGGTGTTCCACAGGGTAGCC
AGCAGCATCCTGCGATGCAGATCCGGAACATAATGGTGCAGGGCGCTGACTTCCGCGTTTCCAGACTTTA
CGAAACACGGAAACCGAAGACCATTCATGTTGTTGCTCAGGTCGCAGACGTTTTGCAGCAGCAGTCGCTT
CACGTTCGCTCGCGTATCGGTGATTCATTCTGCTAACCAGTAAGGCAACCCCGCCAGCCTAGCCGGGTCC
TCAACGACAGGAGCACGATCATGCGCACCCGTGGCCAGGACCCAACGCTGCCCGAGATGCGCCGCGTGCG
GCTGCTGGAGATGGCGGACGCGATGGATATGTTCTGCCAAGGGTTGGTTTGCGCATTCACAGTTCTCCGC
AAGAATTGATTGGCTCCAATTCTTGGAGTGGTGAATCCGTTAGCGAGGTGCCGCCGGCTTCCATTCAGGT
CGAGGTGGCCCGGCTCCATGCACCGCGACGCAACGCGGGGAGGCAGACAAGGTATAGGGCGGCGCCTACA
ATCCATGCCAACCCGTTCCATGTGCTCGCCGAGGCGGCATAAATCGCCGTGACGATCAGCGGTCCAATGA
TCGAAGTTAGGCTGGTAAGAGCCGCGAGCGATCCTTGAAGCTGTCCCTGATGGTCGTCATCTACCTGCCT
GGACAGCATGGCCTGCAACGCGGGCATCCCGATGCCGCCGGAAGCGAGAAGAATCATAATGGGGAAGGCC
ATCCAGCCTCGCGTCGCGAACGCCAGCAAGACGTAGCCCAGCGCGTCGGCCGCCATGCCGGCGATAATGG
CCTGCTTCTCGCCGAAACGTTTGGTGGCGGGACCAGTGACGAAGGCTTGAGCGAGGGCGTGCAAGATTCC
GAATACCGCAAGCGACAGGCCGATCATCGTCGCGCTCCAGCGAAAGCGGTCCTCGCCGAAAATGACCCAG
AGCGCTGCCGGCACCTGTCCTACGAGTTGCATGATAAAGAAGACAGTCATAAGTGCGGCGACGATAGTCA
TGCCCCGCGCCCACCGGAAGGAGCTGACTGGGTTGAAGGCTCTCAAGGGCATCGGTCGAGATCCCGGTGC
CTAATGAGTGAGCTAACTTACATTAATTGCGTTGCGCTCACTGCCCGCTTTCCAGTCGGGAAACTGTCGT
GCCAGCTGCATTAATGAATCGGCCAACGCGCGGGGAGAGGCGGTTTGCGTATTGGGCGCCAGGGTGGTTT
TTCTTTTCACCAGTGAGACGGGCAACAGCTGATTGCCCTTCACCGCCTGGCCCTGAGAGAGTTGCAGCAA
GCGGTCCACGCTGGTTTGCCCCAGCAGGCGAAAATCCTGTTTGATGGTGGTTAACGGCGGGATATAACAT
GAGCTGTCTTCGGTATCGTCGTATCCCACTACCGAGATATCCGCACCAACGCGCAGCCCGGACTCGGTAA
TGGCGCGCATTGCGCCCAGCGCCATCTGATCGTTGGCAACCAGCATCGCAGTGGGAACGATGCCCTCATT
CAGCATTTGCATGGTTTGTTGAAAACCGGACATGGCACTCCAGTCGCCTTCCCGTTCCGCTATCGGCTGA
ATTTGATTGCGAGTGAGATATTTATGCCAGCCAGCCAGACGCAGACGCGCCGAGACAGAACTTAATGGGC
CCGCTAACAGCGCGATTTGCTGGTGACCCAATGCGACCAGATGCTCCACGCCCAGTCGCGTACCGTCTTC
ATGGGAGAAAATAATACTGTTGATGGGTGTCTGGTCAGAGACATCAAGAAATAACGCCGGAACATTAGTG
CAGGCAGCTTCCACAGCAATGGCATCCTGGTCATCCAGCGGATAGTTAATGATCAGCCCACTGACGCGTT
GCGCGAGAAGATTGTGCACCGCCGCTTTACAGGCTTCGACGCCGCTTCGTTCTACCATCGACACCACCAC
GCTGGCACCCAGTTGATCGGCGCGAGATTTAATCGCCGCGACAATTTGCGACGGCGCGTGCAGGGCCAGA
CTGGAGGTGGCAACGCCAATCAGCAACGACTGTTTGCCCGCCAGTTGTTGTGCCACGCGGTTGGGAATGT
AATTCAGCTCCGCCATCGCCGCTTCCACTTTTTCCCGCGTTTTCGCAGAAACGTGGCTGGCCTGGTTCAC
CACGCGGGAAACGGTCTGATAAGAGACACCGGCATACTCTGCGACATCGTATAACGTTACTGGTTTCACA
TTCACCACCCTGAATTGACTCTCTTCCGGGCGCTATCATGCCATACCGCGAAAGGTTTTGCGCCATTCGA
TGGTGTCCGGGATCTCGACGCTCTCCCTTATGCGACTCCTGCATTAGGAAGCAGCCCAGTAGTAGGTTGA
GGCCGTTGAGCACCGCCGCCGCAAGGAATGGTGCATGCAAGGAGATGGCGCCCAACAGTCCCCCGGCCAC
GGGGCCTGCCACCATACCCACGCCGAAACAAGCGCTCATGAGCCCGAAGTGGCGAGCCCGATCTTCCCCA
TCGGTGATGTCGGCGATATAGGCGCCAGCAACCGCACCTGTGGCGCCGGTGATGCCGGCCACGATGCGTC
CGGCGTAGAGGATCGAGATCTCGATCCCGCGAAAT
